>Addgene plasmid #81246 | Construct 3 - U6p_20nt1_mod2_sgRNA (stgRNA) | depositor full sequence | sequence record 155348 | Construct 3 - U6p_20nt1_mod2_sgRNA (stgRNA) sequence 10776 bps
GTCGACGGATCGGGAGATCTCCCGATCCCCTATGGTGCACTCTCAGTACAATCTGCTCTGATGCCGCATA
GTTAAGCCAGTATCTGCTCCCTGCTTGTGTGTTGGAGGTCGCTGAGTAGTGCGCGAGCAAAATTTAAGCT
ACAACAAGGCAAGGCTTGACCGACAATTGCATGAAGAATCTGCTTAGGGTTAGGCGTTTTGCGCTGCTTC
GCGATGTACGGGCCAGATATACGCGTTGACATTGATTATTGACTAGTTATTAATAGTAATCAATTACGGG
GTCATTAGTTCATAGCCCATATATGGAGTTCCGCGTTACATAACTTACGGTAAATGGCCCGCCTGGCTGA
CCGCCCAACGACCCCCGCCCATTGACGTCAATAATGACGTATGTTCCCATAGTAACGCCAATAGGGACTT
TCCATTGACGTCAATGGGTGGAGTATTTACGGTAAACTGCCCACTTGGCAGTACATCAAGTGTATCATAT
GCCAAGTACGCCCCCTATTGACGTCAATGACGGTAAATGGCCCGCCTGGCATTATGCCCAGTACATGACC
TTATGGGACTTTCCTACTTGGCAGTACATCTACGTATTAGTCATCGCTATTACCATGGTGATGCGGTTTT
GGCAGTACATCAATGGGCGTGGATAGCGGTTTGACTCACGGGGATTTCCAAGTCTCCACCCCATTGACGT
CAATGGGAGTTTGTTTTGGCACCAAAATCAACGGGACTTTCCAAAATGTCGTAACAACTCCGCCCCATTG
ACGCAAATGGGCGGTAGGCGTGTACGGTGGGAGGTCTATATAAGCAGCGCGTTTTGCCTGTACTGGGTCT
CTCTGGTTAGACCAGATCTGAGCCTGGGAGCTCTCTGGCTAACTAGGGAACCCACTGCTTAAGCCTCAAT
AAAGCTTGCCTTGAGTGCTTCAAGTAGTGTGTGCCCGTCTGTTGTGTGACTCTGGTAACTAGAGATCCCT
CAGACCCTTTTAGTCAGTGTGGAAAATCTCTAGCAGTGGCGCCCGAACAGGGACTTGAAAGCGAAAGGGA
AACCAGAGGAGCTCTCTCGACGCAGGACTCGGCTTGCTGAAGCGCGCACGGCAAGAGGCGAGGGGCGGCG
ACTGGTGAGTACGCCAAAAATTTTGACTAGCGGAGGCTAGAAGGAGAGAGATGGGTGCGAGAGCGTCAGT
ATTAAGCGGGGGAGAATTAGATCGCGATGGGAAAAAATTCGGTTAAGGCCAGGGGGAAAGAAAAAATATA
AATTAAAACATATAGTATGGGCAAGCAGGGAGCTAGAACGATTCGCAGTTAATCCTGGCCTGTTAGAAAC
ATCAGAAGGCTGTAGACAAATACTGGGACAGCTACAACCATCCCTTCAGACAGGATCAGAAGAACTTAGA
TCATTATATAATACAGTAGCAACCCTCTATTGTGTGCATCAAAGGATAGAGATAAAAGACACCAAGGAAG
CTTTAGACAAGATAGAGGAAGAGCAAAACAAAAGTAAGACCACCGCACAGCAAGCGGCCGCTGATCTTCA
GACCTGGAGGAGGAGATATGAGGGACAATTGGAGAAGTGAATTATATAAATATAAAGTAGTAAAAATTGA
ACCATTAGGAGTAGCACCCACCAAGGCAAAGAGAAGAGTGGTGCAGAGAGAAAAAAGAGCAGTGGGAATA
GGAGCTTTGTTCCTTGGGTTCTTGGGAGCAGCAGGAAGCACTATGGGCGCAGCGTCAATGACGCTGACGG
TACAGGCCAGACAATTATTGTCTGGTATAGTGCAGCAGCAGAACAATTTGCTGAGGGCTATTGAGGCGCA
ACAGCATCTGTTGCAACTCACAGTCTGGGGCATCAAGCAGCTCCAGGCAAGAATCCTGGCTGTGGAAAGA
TACCTAAAGGATCAACAGCTCCTGGGGATTTGGGGTTGCTCTGGAAAACTCATTTGCACCACTGCTGTGC
CTTGGAATGCTAGTTGGAGTAATAAATCTCTGGAACAGATTTGGAATCACACGACCTGGATGGAGTGGGA
CAGAGAAATTAACAATTACACAAGCTTAATACACTCCTTAATTGAAGAATCGCAAAACCAGCAAGAAAAG
AATGAACAAGAATTATTGGAATTAGATAAATGGGCAAGTTTGTGGAATTGGTTTAACATAACAAATTGGC
TGTGGTATATAAAATTATTCATAATGATAGTAGGAGGCTTGGTAGGTTTAAGAATAGTTTTTGCTGTACT
TTCTATAGTGAATAGAGTTAGGCAGGGATATTCACCATTATCGTTTCAGACCCACCTCCCAACCCCGAGG
GGACCCGACAGGCCCGAAGGAATAGAAGAAGAAGGTGGAGAGAGAGACAGAGACAGATCCATTCGATTAG
TGAACGGATCGGCACTGCGTGCGCCAATTCTGCAGACAAATGGCAGTATTCATCCACAATTTTAAAAGAA
AAGGGGGGATTGGGGGGTACAGTGCAGGGGAAAGAATAGTAGACATAATAGCAACAGACATACAAACTAA
AGAATTACAAAAACAAATTACAAAAATTCAAAATTTTCGGGTTTATTACAGGGACAGCAGAGATCCAGTT
TGGGGGGTTCCGCGCACATTTCCCCGAAAAGTGCCACCTTGTACAAAAAAGCAGGCTTTAAAGGAACCAA
TTCAGTCGACTGGATCCGGTACCAAGGTCGGGCAGGAAGAGGGCCTATTTCCCATGATTCCTTCATATTT
GCATATACGATACAAGGCTGTTAGAGAGATAATTAGAATTAATTTGACTGTAAACACAAAGATATTAGTA
CAAAATACGTGACGTAGAAAGTAATAATTTCTTGGGTAGTTTGCAGTTTTAAAATTATGTTTTAAAATGG
ACTATCATATGCTTACCGTAACTTGAAAGTATTTCGATTTCTTGGCTTTATATATCTTGTGGAAAGGACG
AAACACCGTAAGTCGGAGTACTGTCCTGGGTTAGAGCTAGAAATAGCAAGTTAACCTAAGGCTAGTCCGT
TATCAACTTGAAAAAGTGGCACCGAGTCGGTGCTTTTTTCTAGACCCAGCTTTCTTGTACAAAGTTGGCA
TTAGACGTCGAGGAATTCTACCGGGTAGGGGAGGCGCTTTTCCCAAGGCAGTCTGGAGCATGCGCTTTAG
CAGCCCCGCTGGGCACTTGGCGCTACACAAGTGGCCTCTGGCCTCGCACACATTCCACATCCACCGGTAG
GCGCCAACCGGCTCCGTTCTTTGGTGGCCCCTTCGCGCCACCTTCTACTCCTCCCCTAGTCAGGAAGTTC
CCCCCCGCCCCGCAGCTCGCGTCGTGCAGGACGTGACAAATGGAAGTAGCACGTCTCACTAGTCTCGTGC
AGATGGACAGCACCGCTGAGCAATGGAAGCGGGTAGGCCTTTGGGGCAGCGGCCAATAGCAGCTTTGCTC
CTTCGCTTTCTGGGCTCAGAGGCTGGGAAGGGGTGGGTCCGGGGGCGGGCTCAGGGGCGGGCTCAGGGGC
GGGGCGGGCGCCCGAAGGTCCTCCGGAGGCCCGGCATTCTGCACGCTTCAAAAGCGCACGTCTGCCGCGC
TGTTCTCCTCTTCCTCATCTCCGGGCCTTTCGACCTGCATCCCAAGCTTGCCACCATGGTGAGCAAGGGC
GAGGAGCTGTTCACCGGGGTGGTGCCCATCCTGGTCGAGCTGGACGGCGACGTAAACGGCCACAAGTTCA
GCGTGAGGGGCGAGGGCGAGGGCGATGCCACCAACGGCAAGCTGACCCTGAAGTTCATCTGCACCACCGG
CAAGCTGCCCGTGCCCTGGCCCACCCTCGTGACCACCCTGAGCCACGGCGTGCAGTGCTTCGCCCGCTAC
CCCGACCACATGAAGCAGCACGACTTCTTCAAGTCCGCCATGCCCGAAGGCTACGTCCAGGAGCGCACCA
TCTTCTTCAAGGACGACGGCACCTACAAGACCCGCGCCGAGGTGAAGTTCGAGGGCGACACCCTAGTGAA
CCGCATCGAGCTGAAGGGCGTCGACTTCAAGGAGGACGGCAACATCCTGGGGCACAAGCTGGAGTACAAC
TTCAACAGCCACAACATCTATATCATGGCCGTCAAGCAGAAGAACGGCATCAAGGTGAACTTCAAGATCC
GCCACAACGTGGAGGACGGCAGCGTGCAGCTCGCCGACCACTACCAGCAGAACACCCCCATCGGCGACGG
CCCCGTGCTGCTGCCCGACAGCCACTACCTGAGCACCCAGTCCGTGCTGAGCAAAGACCCCAACGAGAAG
CGCGATCACATGGTCCTGCTGGAGTTCCGCACCGCCGCCGGGATCACTCTCGGCATGGACGAGCTGTACA
AGGGAAGCGGAGCTACTAACTTCAGCCTGCTGAAGCAGGCTGGAGACGTGGAGGAGAACCCTGGACCTAA
AAAGCCTGAACTCACCGCGACGTCTGTCGAGAAGTTTCTGATCGAAAAGTTCGACAGCGTCTCCGACCTG
ATGCAGCTCTCGGAGGGCGAAGAATCTCGTGCTTTCAGCTTCGATGTAGGAGGGCGTGGATATGTCCTGC
GGGTAAATAGCTGCGCCGATGGTTTCTACAAAGATCGTTATGTTTATCGGCACTTTGCATCGGCCGCGCT
CCCGATTCCGGAAGTGCTTGACATTGGGGAATTCAGCGAGAGCCTGACCTATTGCATCTCCCGCCGTGCA
CAGGGTGTCACGTTGCAAGACCTGCCTGAAACCGAACTGCCCGCTGTTCTGCAGCCGGTCGCGGAGGCCA
TGGATGCGATCGCTGCGGCCGATCTTAGCCAGACGAGCGGGTTCGGCCCATTCGGACCGCAAGGAATCGG
TCAATACACTACATGGCGTGATTTCATATGCGCGATTGCTGATCCCCATGTGTATCACTGGCAAACTGTG
ATGGACGACACCGTCAGTGCGTCCGTCGCGCAGGCTCTCGATGAGCTGATGCTTTGGGCCGAGGACTGCC
CCGAAGTCCGGCACCTCGTGCACGCGGATTTCGGCTCCAACAATGTCCTGACGGACAATGGCCGCATAAC
AGCGGTCATTGACTGGAGCGAGGCGATGTTCGGGGATTCCCAATACGAGGTCGCCAACATCTTCTTCTGG
AGGCCGTGGTTGGCTTGTATGGAGCAGCAGACGCGCTACTTCGAGCGGAGGCATCCGGAGCTTGCAGGAT
CGCCGCGGCTCCGGGCGTATATGCTCCGCATTGGTCTTGACCAACTCTATCAGAGCTTGGTTGACGGCAA
TTTCGATGATGCAGCTTGGGCGCAGGGTCGATGCGACGCAATCGTCCGATCCGGAGCCGGGACTGTCGGG
CGTACACAAATCGCCCGCAGAAGCGCGGCCGTCTGGACCGATGGCTGTGTAGAAGTACTCGCCGATAGTG
GAAACCGACGCCCCAGCACTCGTCCGGATCGGGAGATGGGGGAGGCTAACTAAGAATTCGATATCAAGCT
TATCGATAATCAACCTCTGGATTACAAAATTTGTGAAAGATTGACTGGTATTCTTAACTATGTTGCTCCT
TTTACGCTATGTGGATACGCTGCTTTAATGCCTTTGTATCATGCTATTGCTTCCCGTATGGCTTTCATTT
TCTCCTCCTTGTATAAATCCTGGTTGCTGTCTCTTTATGAGGAGTTGTGGCCCGTTGTCAGGCAACGTGG
CGTGGTGTGCACTGTGTTTGCTGACGCAACCCCCACTGGTTGGGGCATTGCCACCACCTGTCAGCTCCTT
TCCGGGACTTTCGCTTTCCCCCTCCCTATTGCCACGGCGGAACTCATCGCCGCCTGCCTTGCCCGCTGCT
GGACAGGGGCTCGGCTGTTGGGCACTGACAATTCCGTGGTGTTGTCGGGGAAATCATCGTCCTTTCCTTG
GCTGCTCGCCTGTGTTGCCACCTGGATTCTGCGCGGGACGTCCTTCTGCTACGTCCCTTCGGCCCTCAAT
CCAGCGGACCTTCCTTCCCGCGGCCTGCTGCCGGCTCTGCGGCCTCTTCCGCGTCTTCGCCTTCGCCCTC
AGACGAGTCGGATCTCCCTTTGGGCCGCCTCCCCGCATCGATACCGTCGACCTCGAGACCTAGAAAAACA
TGGAGCAATCACAAGTAGCAATACAGCAGCTACCAATGCTGATTGTGCCTGGCTAGAAGCACAAGAGGAG
GAGGAGGTGGGTTTTCCAGTCACACCTCAGGTACCTTTAAGACCAATGACTTACAAGGCAGCTGTAGATC
TTAGCCACTTTTTAAAAGAAAAGGGGGGACTGGAAGGGCTAATTCACTCCCAACGAAGACAAGATATCCT
TGATCTGTGGATCTACCACACACAAGGCTACTTCCCTGATTGGCAGAACTACACACCAGGGCCAGGGATC
AGATATCCACTGACCTTTGGATGGTGCTACAAGCTAGTACCAGTTGAGCAAGAGAAGGTAGAAGAAGCCA
ATGAAGGAGAGAACACCCGCTTGTTACACCCTGTGAGCCTGCATGGGATGGATGACCCGGAGAGAGAAGT
ATTAGAGTGGAGGTTTGACAGCCGCCTAGCATTTCATCACATGGCCCGAGAGCTGCATCCGGACTGTACT
GGGTCTCTCTGGTTAGACCAGATCTGAGCCTGGGAGCTCTCTGGCTAACTAGGGAACCCACTGCTTAAGC
CTCAATAAAGCTTGCCTTGAGTGCTTCAAGTAGTGTGTGCCCGTCTGTTGTGTGACTCTGGTAACTAGAG
ATCCCTCAGACCCTTTTAGTCAGTGTGGAAAATCTCTAGCAGGGCCCGTTTAAACCCGCTGATCAGCCTC
GACTGTGCCTTCTAGTTGCCAGCCATCTGTTGTTTGCCCCTCCCCCGTGCCTTCCTTGACCCTGGAAGGT
GCCACTCCCACTGTCCTTTCCTAATAAAATGAGGAAATTGCATCGCATTGTCTGAGTAGGTGTCATTCTA
TTCTGGGGGGTGGGGTGGGGCAGGACAGCAAGGGGGAGGATTGGGAAGACAATAGCAGGCATGCTGGGGA
TGCGGTGGGCTCTATGGCTTCTGAGGCGGAAAGAACCAGCTGGGGCTCTAGGGGGTATCCCC
[124 nt withheld, positions 7063-7186]
C
[91 nt withheld, positions 7188-7278]
A
[49 nt withheld, positions 7280-7328]
CCTTTGACGTTGGAGTCCACGTTCTTT
[37 nt withheld, positions 7356-7392]
ACCCTATCTCGGTCTATTCTTTTGATTTATAAGGGATTTTGCCGATTTCGGCCTATTGGTTAAAAAATGA
GCTGATTTAACAAAAATTTAACGCGAATTAATTCTGTGGAATGTGTGTCAGTTAGGGTGTGGAAAGTCCC
CAGGCTCCCCAGCAGGCAGAAGTATGCAAAGCATGCATCTCAATTAGTCAGCAACCAGGTGTGGAAAGTC
CCCAGGCTCCCCAGCAGGCAGAAGTATGCAAAGCATGCATCTCAATTAGTCAGCAACCATAGTCCCGCCC
CTAACTCCGCCCATCCCGCCCCTAACTCCGCCCAGTTCCGCCCATTCTCCGCCCCATGGCTGACTAATTT
TTTTTATTTATGCAGAGGCCGAGGCCGCCTCTGCCTCTGAGCTATTCCAGAAGTAGTGAGGAGGCTTTTT
TGGAGGCCTAGGCTTTTGCAAAAAGCTCCCGGGAGCTTGTATATCCATTTTCGGATCTGATCAGCACGTG
TTGACAATTAATCATCGGCATAGTATATCGGCATAGTATAATACGACAAGGTGAGGAACTAAACCATGGC
CAAGTTGACCAGTGCCGTTCCGGTGCTCACCGCGCGCGACGTCGCCGGAGCGGTCGAGTTCTGGACCGAC
CGGCTCGGGTTCTCCCGGGACTTCGTGGAGGACGACTTCGCCGGTGTGGTCCGGGACGACGTGACCCTGT
TCATCAGCGCGGTCCAGGACCAGGTGGTGCCGGACAACACCCTGGCCTGGGTGTGGGTGCGCGGCCTGGA
CGAGCTGTACGCCGAGTGGTCGGAGGTCGTGTCCACGAACTTCCGGGACGCCTCCGGGCCGGCCATGACC
GAGATCGGCGAGCAGCCGTGGGGGCGGGAGTTCGCCCTGCGCGACCCGGCCGGCAACTGCGTGCACTTCG
TGGCCGAGGAGCAGGACTGACACGTGCTACGAGATTTCGATTCCACCGCCGCCTTCTATGAAAGGTTGGG
CTTCGGAATCGTTTTCCGGGACGCCGGCTGGATGATCCTCCAGCGCGGGGATCTCATGCTGGAGTTCTTC
GCCCACCCCAACTTGTTTATTGCAGCTTATAATGGTTACAAATAAAGCAATAGCATCACAAATTTCACAA
ATAAAGCATTTTTTTCACTGCATTCTAGTTGTGGTTTGTCCAAACTCATCAATGTATCTTATCATGTCTG
TATACCGTCGACCTCTAGCTAGAGCTTGGCGTAATCATGGTCATAGCTGTTTCCTGTGTGAAATTGTTAT
CCGCTCACAATTCCACACAACATACGAGCCGGAAGCATAAAGTGTAAAGCCTGGGGTGCCTAATGAGTGA
GCTAACTCACATTAATTGCGTTGCGCTCACTGCCCGCTTTCCAGTCGGGAAACCTGTCGTGCCAGCTGCA
TTAATGAATCGGCCAACGCGCGGGGAGAGGCGGTTTGCGTATTGGGCGCTCTTCCGCTTCCTCGCTCACT
GACTCGCTGCGCTCGGTCGTTCGGCTGCGGCGAGCGGTATCAGCTCACTCAAAGGCGGTAATACGGTTAT
CCACAGAATCAGGGGATAACGCAGGAAAGAACATGTGAGCAAAAGGCCAGCAAAAGGCCAGGAACCGTAA
AAAGGCCGCGTTGCTGGCGTTTTTCCATAGGCTCCGCCCCCCTGACGAGCATCACAAAAATCGACGCTCA
AGTCAGAGGTGGCGAAACCCGACAGGACTATAAAGATACCAGGCGTTTCCCCCTGGAAGCTCCCTCGTGC
GCTCTCCTGTTCCGACCCTGCCGCTTACCGGATACCTGTCCGCCTTTCTCCCTTCGGGAAGCGTGGCGCT
TTCTCATAGCTCACGCTGTAGGTATCTCAGTTCGGTGTAGGTCGTTCGCTCCAAGCTGGGCTGTGTGCAC
GAACCCCCCGTTCAGCCCGACCGCTGCGCCTTATCCGGTAACTATCGTCTTGAGTCCAACCCGGTAAGAC
ACGACTTATCGCCACTGGCAGCAGCCACTGGTAACAGGATTAGCAGAGCGAGGTATGTAGGCGGTGCTAC
AGAGTTCTTGAAGTGGTGGCCTAACTACGGCTACACTAGAAGAACAGTATTTGGTATCTGCGCTCTGCTG
AAGCCAGTTACCTTCGGAAAAAGAGTTGGTAGCTCTTGATCCGGCAAACAAACCACCGCTGGTAGCGGTG
GTTTTTTTGTTTGCAAGCAGCAGATTACGCGCAGAAAAAAAGGATCTCAAGAAGATCCTTTGATCTTTTC
TACGGGGTCTGACGCTCAGTGGAACGAAAACTCACGTTAAGGGATTTTGGTCATGAGATTATCAAAAAGG
ATCTTCACCTAGATCCTTTTAAATTAAAAATGAAGTTTTAAATCAATCTAAAGTATATATGAGTAAACTT
GGTCTGACAGTTACCAATGCTTAATCAGTGAGGCACCTATCTCAGCGATCTGTCTATTTCGTTCATCCAT
AGTTGCCTGACTCCCCGTCGTGTAGATAACTACGATACGGGAGGGCTTACCATCTGGCCCCAGTGCTGCA
ATGATACCGCGAGACCCACGCTCACCGGCTCCAGATTTATCAGCAATAAACCAGCCAGCCGGAAGGGCCG
AGCGCAGAAGTGGTCCTGCAACTTTATCCGCCTCCATCCAGTCTATTAATTGTTGCCGGGAAGCTAGAGT
AAGTAGTTCGCCAGTTAATAGTTTGCGCAACGTTGTTGCCATTGCTACAGGCATCGTGGTGTCACGCTCG
TCGTTTGGTATGGCTTCATTCAGCTCCGGTTCCCAACGATCAAGGCGAGTTACATGATCCCCCATGTTGT
GCAAAAAAGCGGTTAGCTCCTTCGGTCCTCCGATCGTTGTCAGAAGTAAGTTGGCCGCAGTGTTATCACT
CATGGTTATGGCAGCACTGCATAATTCTCTTACTGTCATGCCATCCGTAAGATGCTTTTCTGTGACTGGT
GAGTACTCAACCAAGTCATTCTGAGAATAGTGTATGCGGCGACCGAGTTGCTCTTGCCCGGCGTCAATAC
GGGATAATACCGCGCCACATAGCAGAACTTTAAAAGTGCTCATCATTGGAAAACGTTCTTCGGGGCGAAA
ACTCTCAAGGATCTTACCGCTGTTGAGATCCAGTTCGATGTAACCCACTCGTGCACCCAACTGATCTTCA
GCATCTTTTACTTTCACCAGCGTTTCTGGGTGAGCAAAAACAGGAAGGCAAAATGCCGCAAAAAAGGGAA
TAAGGGCGACACGGAAATGTTGAATACTCATACTCTTCCTTTTTCAATATTATTGAAGCATTTATCAGGG
TTATTGTCTCATGAGCGGATACATATTTGAATGTATTTAGAAAAATAAACAAATAGGGGTTCCGCGCACA
TTTCCCCGAAAAGTGCCACCTGAC
Features (pLannotate 1.2.2; 35 found; start..end, strand, type, name):
     31..83      -  misc_feature   bom (fragment): basis of mobility region from pBR322
    238..617     +  enhancer       CMV enhancer: human cytomegalovirus immediate early enhancer
    618..817     +  promoter       CMV promoter: human cytomegalovirus (CMV) immediate early promoter
    835..1015    +  LTR            5' LTR (truncated): truncated 5' long terminal repeat (LTR) from HIV-1
   1062..1187    +  misc_feature   HIV-1 Ψ: packaging signal of human immunodeficiency virus type 1
   1171..1534    +  CDS            HIV-1 gag (fragment): gag protein from human immunodeficiency virus 1; gag
   1680..1913    +  misc_feature   RRE: The Rev response element (RRE) of HIV-1 allows for Rev-dependent mRNA export from the nucleus to the cytoplasm.
   2290..2390    +  CDS            Rev (fragment): human immunodeficiency virus 1 (HIV-1) Rev protein; rev; enhances nuclear export of unspliced and incompletely spliced viral mRNAs
   2440..2557    +  misc_feature   cPPT/CTS: central polypurine tract and central termination sequence of HIV-1
   2629..2647    +  protein_bind   attB1 (fragment): mutant version of attB; recombination site for the Gateway® BP reaction BP Clonase™
   2699..2939    +  promoter       U6 promoter: RNA polymerase III promoter for human U6 snRNA
   2971..3043    +  misc_RNA       gRNA scaffold: guide RNA scaffold for the Streptococcus pyogenes CRISPR/Cas9 system
   3054..3075    -  protein_bind   attB2 (fragment): mutant version of attB; recombination site for the Gateway® BP reaction BP Clonase™
   3103..3602    +  promoter       PGK promoter: mouse phosphoglycerate kinase 1 promoter
   3626..4342    +  CDS            EBFP2: EBFP2 is a basic (constitutively fluorescent) blue fluorescent protein published in 2007, derived from Aequorea victoria. It is reported to be a rapidly-maturing monomer with moderate acid sensitivity.
   4409..5441    +  CDS            HygR (fragment): hygromycin B phosphotransferase confers resistance to hygromycin
   5444..5468    +  misc_feature   MCS (fragment): pBluescript multiple cloning site
   5468..6056    +  misc_feature   WPRE: woodchuck hepatitis virus posttranscriptional regulatory element
   5993..6574    +  CDS            nef (fragment): NEF_HV1H2 - Experimental evidence at protein level: Swiss-Prot protein existence level 1. Extracellular Nef protein targets CD4(+) T-lymphocytes for apoptosis by interacting with CXCR4 surface receptors. From Human immunodeficiency virus type 1 group M subtype B (isolate HXB2) (HIV-1).
   6581..6761    +  LTR            5' LTR (truncated): truncated 5' long terminal repeat (LTR) from HIV-1
   6793..7017    +  polyA_signal   bGH poly(A) signal: bovine growth hormone polyadenylation signal
   7021..7042    +  promoter       SV40 promoter (fragment): SV40 enhancer and early promoter
   7063..7491    +  rep_origin     f1 ori (sequence partly withheld): f1 bacteriophage origin of replication; arrow indicates direction of (+) strand synthesis
   7505..7834    +  promoter       SV40 promoter: SV40 enhancer and early promoter
   7882..7929    +  promoter       EM7 promoter: synthetic bacterial promoter&nbsp
   7948..8322    +  CDS            BleoR: antibiotic-binding protein; Sh ble from Streptoalloteichus hindustanus; confers resistance to bleomycin, phleomycin, and Zeocin™
   8332..8457    +  CDS            ble (fragment): BLE_KLEPN - Experimental evidence at protein level: Swiss-Prot protein existence level 1. Binding protein with a strong affinity to the bleomycin family of antibiotics. Binds to CL990; an antimitotic-antibiotic compound. From Klebsiella pneumoniae.
   8452..8573    +  polyA_signal   SV40 poly(A) signal: SV40 polyadenylation signal
   8644..8666    -  protein_bind   lac operator (fragment): The lac repressor binds to the lac operator to inhibit transcription in E. coli. This inhibition can be relieved by adding lactose or isopropyl-β-D-thiogalactopyranoside (IPTG). lac repressor encoded by lacI
   8670..8700    -  promoter       lac promoter: promoter for the E. coli lac operon
   8715..8736    -  protein_bind   CAP binding site: CAP binding activates transcription in the presence of cAMP. E. coli catabolite activator protein
   8749..8841    -  CDS            lacI (fragment): lac repressor; lacI; The lac repressor binds to the lac operator to inhibit transcription in E. coli. This inhibition can be relieved by adding lactose or isopropyl-β-D-thiogalactopyranoside (IPTG).
   9024..9612    -  rep_origin     ori: high-copy-number ColE1/pMB1/pBR322/pUC origin of replication
   9783..10643   -  CDS            AmpR: β-lactamase; bla; confers resistance to ampicillin, carbenicillin, and related antibiotics
  10644..10748   -  promoter       AmpR promoter: bla
