[The description below was written by a language model from this plasmid's Addgene catalogue record and pLannotate feature annotations shown in this document.]
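Description:
Construct 3 - U6p_20nt1_mod2_sgRNA (stgRNA) is a 10,776 bp lentiviral transfer plasmid for mammalian expression, built to test whether a modified guide RNA can direct Cas9 to cut its own encoding DNA. In bacteria it is maintained through a high-copy ColE1/pUC-type origin and selected with ampicillin (AmpR). An f1 origin is also annotated, as is an SV40/EM7-driven BleoR cassette in the backbone outside the viral genome. The viral portion has a third-generation-style layout. A CMV enhancer/promoter is fused to a truncated HIV-1 5' LTR and drives genomic RNA production in packaging cells. It is followed by the Ψ packaging signal with a gag fragment, the RRE for Rev-dependent export, cPPT/CTS, a WPRE, and a truncated 3' LTR with a downstream bGH polyadenylation signal.

The payload sits between remnants of Gateway attB1 and attB2 sites, which suggests it was introduced by recombinational cloning. It consists of a human U6 RNA polymerase III promoter, a 20 nt spacer, and a Streptococcus pyogenes Cas9 guide scaffold. The "mod2" name and the self-targeting purpose indicate a scaffold variant intended to make the guide's own locus a Cas9 target, although the record does not describe the exact modification. Downstream, a mouse PGK promoter drives EBFP2 followed by a hygromycin resistance coding sequence. This allows blue-fluorescence tracking and hygromycin selection of transduced cells. The element linking the two reading frames is not annotated. No Cas9 is encoded, so it must be supplied separately. The construct is used in human cells to assay self-targeting activity, where repeated cutting and mutation of the integrated stgRNA locus underlies continuous genetic recording.
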