Addgene plasmid #81246: Construct 3 - U6p_20nt1_mod2_sgRNA (stgRNA)
Purpose: For assaying self-targeting activity via Cas9
Depositing lab: Timothy Lu. Depositing organization: Massachusetts Institute of Technology. Publication: Continuous genetic recording with self-targeting CRISPR-Cas in human cells. Perli SD, Cui CH, Lu TK. Science. 2016 Aug 18. pii: aag0511. 10.1126/science.aag0511 PubMed 27540006.
Backbone
  Vector backbone: Lentiviral
  Total vector size (bp): 10776
  Vector type: Mammalian Expression, Lentiviral, Synthetic Biology
  Selectable markers: Hygromycin
Growth in bacteria
  Bacterial resistance: Ampicillin, 100 μg/mL
  Growth temperature: 37°C
  Growth strain: NEB Stable
  Copy number: High Copy
Gene/Insert
  Gene/Insert name: sgRNA
  gRNA/shRNA sequence: 20nt stgRNA
  Species: H. sapiens (human)
Terms and licenses: Academic/Nonprofit Terms; Industry Terms: Not Available to Industry
How to cite: Construct 3 - U6p_20nt1_mod2_sgRNA (stgRNA) was a gift from Timothy Lu (Addgene plasmid # 81246 ; http://n2t.net/addgene:81246 ; RRID:Addgene_81246)
