>Addgene plasmid #81246 | Construct 3 - U6p_20nt1_mod2_sgRNA (stgRNA) | addgene partial sequence | sequence record 157791 | Hygro-R 5'-tatccacgccctcctacatc-3'
TCCGAGAGCTGCATCAGGTCGGAGACGCTGTCGAACTTTTCGATCAGAAACTTCTCGACAGACGTCGCGG
TGAGTTCAGGCTTTTTAGGTCCAGGGTTCTCCTCCACGTCTCCAGCCTGCTTCAGCAGGCTGAAGTTAGT
AGCTCCGCTTCCCTTGTACAGCTCGTCCATGCCGAGAGTGATCCCGGCGGCGGTGCGGAACTCCAGCAGG
ACCATGTGATCGCGCTTCTCGTTGGGGTCTTTGCTCAGCACGGACTGGGTGCTCAGGTAGTGGCTGTCGG
GCAGCAGCACGGGGCCGTCGCCGATGGGGGTGTTCTGCTGGTAGTGGTCGGCGAGCTGCACGCTGCCGTC
CTCCACGTTGTGGCGGATCTTGAAGTTCACCTTGATGCCGTTCTTCTGCTTGACGGCCATGATATAGATG
TTGTGGCTGTTGAAGTTGTACTCCAGCTTGTGCCCCAGGATGTTGCCGTCCTCCTTGAAGTCGACGCCCT
TCAGCTCGATGCGGTTCACTAGGGTGTCGCCCTCGAACTTCACCTCGGCGCGGGTCTTGTAGGTGCCGTC
GTCCTTGAAGAAGATGGTGCGCTCCTGGACGTAGCCTTCGGGCATGGCGGACTTGAAGAAGTCGTGCTGC
TTCATGTGGTCGGGGTAGCGGGCGAAGCACTGCACGCCGTGGCTCAGGGTGGTCACGAGGGTGGGCCAGG
GCACGGGCAGCTTGCCGGTGGTGCAGATGAACTTCAGGGTCAGCTTGCCGTTGGTGGCATCGCCCTCGCC
CTCGCCCCTCACGCTGAACTTGTGGCCGTTTACGTCGCCGTCCAGCTCGACCAGGATGGGCACCACCCCG
GTGAACAGCTCCTCGCCCTTGCTCACCATGGTGGCAAGCTTGGGATGCAGGTCGAAAGGCCCGGAGATGA
GGAAGAGGAGAACAGCGCGGCAGACGTGCGCTTTTG
