>Addgene plasmid #81246 | Construct 3 - U6p_20nt1_mod2_sgRNA (stgRNA) | addgene partial sequence | sequence record 159247 | MSCV-rev 5'-CAGCGGGGCTGCTAAAGCGCATGC-3'
TAGAAAAAAGCACCGACTCGGTGCCACTTTTTCAAGTTGATAACGGACTAGCCTTAGGTTAACTTGCTAT
TTCTAGCTCTAACCCAGGACAGTACTCCGACTTACGGTGTTTCGTCCTTTCCACAAGATATATAAAGCCA
AGAAATCGAAATACTTTCAAGTTACGGTAAGCATATGATAGTCCATTTTAAAACATAATTTTAAAACTGC
AAACTACCCAAGAAATTATTACTTTCTACGTCACGTATTTTGTACTAATATCTTTGTGTTTACAGTCAAA
TTAATTCTAATTATCTCTCTAACAGCCTTGTATCGTATATGCAAATATGAAGGAATCATGGGAAATAGGC
CCTCTTCCTGCCCGACCTTGGTACCGGATCCAGTCGACTGAATTGGTTCCTTTAAAGCCTGCTTTTTTGT
ACAAGGTGGCACTTTTCGGGGAAATGTGCGCGGAACCCCCCAAACTGGATCTCTGCTGTCCCTGTAATAA
ACCCGAAAATTTTGAATTTTTGTAATTTGTTTTTGTAATTCTTTAGTTTGTATGTCTGTTGCTATTATGT
CTACTATTCTTTCCCCTGCACTGTACCCCCCAATCCCCCCTTTTCTTTTAAAATTGTGGATGAATACTGC
C
